Addgene plasmid #27406: pSPL10p::SPL10-GFP
Depositing lab: David Bartel. Depositing organization: Whitehead Institute for Biomedical Research. Publication: MicroRNAs prevent precocious gene expression and enable pattern formation during plant embryogenesis. Nodine MD, Bartel DP. Genes Dev. 2010 Dec 1. 24(23):2678-92. 10.1101/gad.1986710 PubMed 21123653.
Backbone
  Vector backbone: KAN-GWR-GFP
  Vector type: used to create transgenic lines
Growth in bacteria
  Bacterial resistance: Kanamycin, 50 μg/mL
  Growth temperature: 37°C
  Growth strain: Mach1
  Growth instructions: MACH-1 strain of E. coli (from Invitrogen)
  Copy number: Unknown
Gene/Insert
  Gene/Insert name: SPL10
  Species: A. thaliana (mustard weed)
  Entrez Gene: AT1G27370 (a.k.a. F17L21.15, F17L21_15)
  Tag / fusion protein: GFP (C terminal on backbone)
  Cloning method: Restriction Enzyme
  Sequencing primers: 5′ n/a; 3′ GFP Reverse
Terms and licenses: Academic/Nonprofit Terms; Industry Terms: Not Available to Industry
Depositor comments: SPL10p::SPL10-GFP constructs were generated by cloning genomic fragments, including 1.7 kb upstream of and including the SPL10 coding sequence (CDS), into pENTR/D-TOPO (Invitrogen), and then recombining these plasmids with Gateway compatible pBIB-KAN-GWR-GFP plasmids using LR clonase (Invitrogen).
How to cite: pSPL10p::SPL10-GFP was a gift from David Bartel (Addgene plasmid # 27406 ; http://n2t.net/addgene:27406 ; RRID:Addgene_27406)
