[The description below was written by a language model from this plasmid's Addgene catalogue record and pLannotate feature annotations shown in this document.]
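Description:
pSPL10p::SPL10-GFP is a 16.8 kb Agrobacterium binary vector for generating transgenic Arabidopsis lines, built on the Gateway-compatible pBIB-KAN-GWR-GFP backbone. The backbone is a broad-host-range IncP-type replicon, carrying oriV with its activator gene trfA, plus oriT and traJ for conjugal mobilisation. This arrangement lets the plasmid replicate in both E. coli and Agrobacterium. Bacterial selection is by kanamycin through an aphA-3 gene located outside the T-DNA. The annotation also picks up many remnants typical of older binary vectors, including an IS1 element, tetR and a partial tetA, and lac and M13 fragments, none of which appear to be functional parts of the design.

The nopaline-type left and right border repeats delimit the T-DNA, which holds two units. One is a plant selection cassette in which nptII, driven by the NOS promoter and followed by a NOS terminator, provides kanamycin resistance in plants. The other is the payload, flanked by attB1 and attB2 sites left by the LR recombination from a pENTR/D-TOPO entry clone. It is a genomic fragment of A. thaliana SPL10 (AT1G27370) comprising about 1.7 kb of upstream sequence and the coding region. The coding region is annotated as three separate segments, consistent with retained introns. It is fused at its C terminus, across attB2, to the plant-optimised mgfp5 GFP and terminated by a NOS terminator.

Because expression relies on the gene's own upstream region rather than a constitutive promoter, the construct acts as a translational reporter of native SPL10 protein accumulation and localisation. The associated publication concerns microRNA control of gene expression timing and patterning during plant embryogenesis.
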