Features (pLannotate 1.2.2; 39 found; start..end, strand, type, name):
     37..747     +  CDS            mgfp5: GFP with folding enhancement mutations; mgfp5; suitable for expression in plants due to removal of a cryptic intron
    773..1025    +  terminator     NOS terminator: nopaline synthase terminator and poly(A) signal
   1030..1185    +  CDS            lacZα (fragment) (sequence partly withheld): LacZα fragment of β-galactosidase; lacZ fragment
   1183..1483    +  rep_origin     M13 ori (fragment) (sequence partly withheld): M13 bacteriophage origin of replication; arrow indicates direction of (+) strand synthesis
   1484..1614    +  CDS            lacI (fragment): lac repressor; lacI; The lac repressor binds to the lac operator to inhibit transcription in E. coli. This inhibition can be relieved by adding lactose or isopropyl-β-D-thiogalactopyranoside (IPTG).
   1668..1692    -  misc_feature   LB T-DNA repeat: left border repeat from nopaline C58 T-DNA
   3201..3264    -  CDS            TetR (fragment): tetracycline resistance regulatory protein; tetR
   3288..4436    -  CDS            trfA: trans-acting replication protein that binds to and activates oriV
   4735..5529    -  CDS            KanR: aminoglycoside phosphotransferase; aphA-3; confers resistance to kanamycin
   5721..6488    +  mobile_element IS1: prokaryotic transposable element IS1
   6497..6646    -  CDS            satA (fragment): STA_BACSU - Also known as yyaR. Experimental evidence at protein level: Swiss-Prot protein existence level 1. Involved in resistance to streptothricin, a broad-spectrum antibiotic produced by streptomycetes. Detoxifies streptothricin via acetylation of the beta amino group of the first beta-lysyl moiety of streptothricin. From Bacillus subtilis (strain 168).
   6645..6839    -  CDS            satA (fragment): STA_BACSU - Also known as yyaR. Experimental evidence at protein level: Swiss-Prot protein existence level 1. Involved in resistance to streptothricin, a broad-spectrum antibiotic produced by streptomycetes. Detoxifies streptothricin via acetylation of the beta amino group of the first beta-lysyl moiety of streptothricin. From Bacillus subtilis (strain 168).
   6842..7117    -  CDS            klaC (fragment): KLAC_ECOLX - Also known as telB. Protein predicted: Swiss-Prot protein existence level 4. Belongs to the kla operon, which is associated with cryptic tellurite resistance, and IncW plasmid fertility inhibition. From Escherichia coli.
   7111..7822    -  rep_origin     oriV: incP origin of replication
   7816..7911    -  CDS            traI (fragment): TRAI6_ECOLX - Experimental evidence at protein level: Swiss-Prot protein existence level 1. The initiation process of transfer DNA synthesis requires the interaction of at least three plasmid-specific components (TraH, I, and J) at the transfer origin resulting in the assembly of a specialised nucleoprotein complex - the relaxosome. Site- and strand-specific cleavage at the transfer origin is dependent on TraI and TraJ. From Escherichia coli.
   7949..8320    -  CDS            traJ: oriT-recognizing protein; traJ
   8353..8462    -  oriT           oriT: incP origin of transfer
   8594..8784    +  rep_origin     ori (fragment): high-copy-number ColE1/pMB1/pBR322/pUC origin of replication
   9143..9793    -  CDS            TetR: tetracycline resistance regulatory protein; tetR
   9899..10148   +  CDS            TcR (fragment): tetracycline efflux protein; tetA; confers resistance to tetracycline
  10258..10282   -  misc_feature   RB T-DNA repeat: right border repeat from nopaline C58 T-DNA
  10406..10435   +  promoter       NOS promoter (fragment): nopaline synthase promoter
  10443..10643   -  terminator     gene 7 terminator: transcription terminator for octopine-type Ti plasmid gene 7
  10707..10729   -  protein_bind   lac operator (fragment): The lac repressor binds to the lac operator to inhibit transcription in E. coli. This inhibition can be relieved by adding lactose or isopropyl-β-D-thiogalactopyranoside (IPTG). lac repressor encoded by lacI
  10733..10763   -  promoter       lac promoter: promoter for the E. coli lac operon
  10778..10799   -  protein_bind   CAP binding site: CAP binding activates transcription in the presence of cAMP. E. coli catabolite activator protein
  10812..10902   -  CDS            lacI (fragment): lac repressor; lacI; The lac repressor binds to the lac operator to inhibit transcription in E. coli. This inhibition can be relieved by adding lactose or isopropyl-β-D-thiogalactopyranoside (IPTG).
  10901..11344   -  CDS            M13 gene III (fragment) (sequence partly withheld): pIII; III; minor coat protein
  11348..11600   -  terminator     NOS terminator: nopaline synthase terminator and poly(A) signal
  11607..11813   -  CDS            ocd (fragment): OCD_AGRFC - Experimental evidence at protein level: Swiss-Prot protein existence level 1. Catalyzes the conversion of L-ornithine into L-proline with release of ammonia. Is involved in the utilization of nopaline, a catabolic pathway that proceeds through L-arginine and L-ornithine to L-proline. Nopaline is a predominant opine in plant cells transformed with Ti plasmid pTiC58. From Agrobacterium fabrum (strain C58 / ATCC 33970) (Agrobacterium tumefaciens (strain C58)).
  11820..11969   -  CDS            ble (fragment): BLE_KLEPN - Experimental evidence at protein level: Swiss-Prot protein existence level 1. Binding protein with a strong affinity to the bleomycin family of antibiotics. Binds to CL990; an antimitotic-antibiotic compound. From Klebsiella pneumoniae.
  11990..12784   -  CDS            NeoR/KanR: aminoglycoside phosphotransferase from Tn5; aph(3')-II (or nptII); confers resistance to neomycin, kanamycin, and G418 (Geneticin®)
  12805..12988   -  promoter       NOS promoter: nopaline synthase promoter NOS promoter
  13100..13423   -  CDS            tnpA (fragment): TN5P_ECOLX - Also known as tnp. Experimental evidence at protein level: Swiss-Prot protein existence level 1. Mediates transposition of transposon Tn5 by a 'cut and paste' mechanism. First, the monomeric transposase binds the 19 bp inverted DNA repeats flanking the transposon. Then, dimerization of the DNA- bound transposase creates a synaptic DNA complex. After nicking of the first DNA strand, excision of the transposon proceeds through a series of intermediates. The transposase then mediates the insertion of the transposon at a new site by strand transfer. The activity of the wild- type tran
  13460..13484   +  protein_bind   attB1: mutant version of attB; recombination site for the Gateway® BP reaction BP Clonase™
  15241..16170   +  CDS            SPL10 (fragment): SPL10_ARATH - Experimental evidence at transcript level: Swiss-Prot protein existence level 2. Trans-acting factor that binds specifically to the consensus nucleotide sequence 5'-TNCGTACAA-3'. From Arabidopsis thaliana (Mouse-ear cress).
  16271..16522   +  CDS            SPL10 (fragment): SPL10_ARATH - Experimental evidence at transcript level: Swiss-Prot protein existence level 2. Trans-acting factor that binds specifically to the consensus nucleotide sequence 5'-TNCGTACAA-3'. From Arabidopsis thaliana (Mouse-ear cress).
  16629..16781   +  CDS            SPL10 (fragment): SPL10_ARATH - Experimental evidence at transcript level: Swiss-Prot protein existence level 2. Trans-acting factor that binds specifically to the consensus nucleotide sequence 5'-TNCGTACAA-3'. From Arabidopsis thaliana (Mouse-ear cress).
  16801..14      -  protein_bind   attB2 (across the origin): mutant version of attB; recombination site for the Gateway® BP reaction BP Clonase™
>Addgene plasmid #27406 | pSPL10p::SPL10-GFP | depositor full sequence | sequence record 12938 | Author sequence
TTGTACAAAGTGGTGCTCGAGATGGTAGATCTGACTAGTAAAGGAGAAGAACTTTTCACTGGAGTTGTCC
CAATTCTTGTTGAATTAGATGGTGATGTTAATGGGCACAAATTTTCTGTCAGTGGAGAGGGTGAAGGTGA
TGCAACATACGGAAAACTTACCCTTAAATTTATTTGCACTACTGGAAAACTACCTGTTCCGTGGCCAACA
CTTGTCACTACTTTCTCTTATGGTGTTCAATGCTTTTCAAGATACCCAGATCATATGAAGCGGCACGACT
TCTTCAAGAGCGCCATGCCTGAGGGATACGTGCAGGAGAGGACCATCTTCTTCAAGGACGACGGGAACTA
CAAGACACGTGCTGAAGTCAAGTTTGAGGGAGACACCCTCGTCAACAGGATCGAGCTTAAGGGAATCGAT
TTCAAGGAGGACGGAAACATCCTCGGCCACAAGTTGGAATACAACTACAACTCCCACAACGTATACATCA
TGGCCGACAAGCAAAAGAACGGCATCAAAGCCAACTTCAAGACCCGCCACAACATCGAAGACGGCGGCGT
GCAACTCGCTGATCATTATCAACAAAATACTCCAATTGGCGATGGCCCTGTCCTTTTACCAGACAACCAT
TACCTGTCCACACAATCTGCCCTTTCGAAAGATCCCAACGAAAAGAGAGACCACATGGTCCTTCTTGAGT
TTGTAACAGCTGCTGGGATTACACATGGCATGGATGAACTATACAAAGCTAGCTGAGAGCTCGAATTTCC
CCGATCGTTCAAACATTTGGCAATAAAGTTTCTTAAGATTGAATCCTGTTGCCGGTCTTGCGATGATTAT
CATATAATTTCTGTTGAATTACGTTAAGCATGTAATAATTAACATGTAATGCATGACGTTATTTATGAGA
TGGGTTTTTATGATTAGAGTCCCGCAATTATACATTTAATACGCGATAGAAAACAAAATATAGCGCGCAA
ACTAGGATAAATTATCGCGCGCGGTGTCATCTATGTTACTAGATCGGGAATTCACTGGCCGTCGTTTTAC
AACGTCGTGACTGGGAAAACCCTGGCGTTACCCAACTTAATCGCCTTGCAGCACATCCCCCTTTCGCCAG
CTGGCGTAATAGCGAAGAGGCCCGCACCGATCGCCCTTCCCAACAGTTGCGCAGCCTGAATG
[44 nt withheld, positions 1183-1226]
C
[141 nt withheld, positions 1228-1368]
CCTTTGACGTTGGAGTCCACGTTCTTT
[37 nt withheld, positions 1396-1432]
ACCCTATCTCGGGCTATTCTTTTGATTTATAAGGGATTTTGCCGATTTCGGAACCACCATCAAACAGGAT
TTTCGCCTGCTGGGGCAAACCAGCGTGGACCGCTTGCTGCAACTCTCTCAGGGCCAGGCGGTGAAGGGCA
ATCAGCTGTTGCCCGTCTCACTGGTGAAAAGAAAAACCACCCCAGTACATTAAAAACGTCCGCAATGTGT
TATTAAGTTGTCTAAGCGTCAATTTGTTTACACCACAATATATCCTGCCACCAGCCAGCCAACAGCTCCC
CGACCGGCAGCTCGGCACAAAATCACCACTCGATACAGGCAGCCCATCAGTCCGGGACGGCGTCAGCGGG
AGAGCCGTTGTAAGGCGGCAGACTTTGCTCATGTTACCGATGCTATTCGGAAGAACGGCAACTAAGCTGC
CGGGTTTGAAACACGGATGATCTCGCGGAGGGTAGCATGTTGATTGTAACGATGACAGAGCGTTGCTGCC
TGTGATCAAATATCATCTCCCTCGCAGAGATCCGAATTATCAGCCTTCTTATTCATTTCTCGCTTAACCG
TGACAGGCTGTCGATCTTGAGAACTATGCCGACATAATAGGAAATCGCTGGATAAAGCCGCTGAGGAAGC
TGAGTGGCGCTATTTCTTTAGAAGTGAACGTTGACGATATCAACTCCCCTATCCATTGCTCACCGAATGG
TACAGGTCGGGGACCCGAAGTTCCGACTGTCGGCCTGATGCATCCCCGGCTGATCGACCCCAGATCTGGG
GCTGAGAAAGCCCAGTAAGGAAACAACTGTAGGTTCGAGTCGCGAGATCCCCCGGAACCAAAGGAAGTAG
GTTAAACCCGCTCCGATCAGGCCGAGCCACGCCAGGCCGAGAACATTGGTTCCTGTAGGCATCGGGATTG
GCGGATCAAACACTAAAGCTACTGGAACGAGCAGAAGTCCTCCGGCCGCCAGTTGCCAGGCGGTAAAGGT
GAGCAGAGGCACGGGAGGTTGCCACTTGCGGGTCAGCACGGTTCCGAACGCCATGGAAACCGCCCCCGCC
AGGCCCGCTGCGACGCCGACAGGATCTAGCGCTGCGTTTGGTGTCAACACCAACAGCGCCACGCCCGCAG
TTCCGCAAATAGCCCCCAGGACCGCCATCAATCGTATCGGGCTACCTAGCAGAGCGGCAGAGATGAACAC
GACCATCAGCGGCTGCACAGCGCCTACCGTCGCCGCGACCCCGCCCGGCAGGCGGTAGACCGAAATAAAC
AACAAGCTCCAGAATAGCGAAATATTAAGTGCGCCGAGGATGAAGATGCGCATCCACCAGATTCCCGTTG
GAATCTGTCGGACGATCATCACGAGCAATAAACCCGCCGGCAACGCCCGCAGCAGCATACCGGCGACCCC
TCGGCCTCGCTGTTCGGGCTCCACGAAAACGCCGGACAGATGCGCCTTGTGAGCGTCCTTGGGGCCGTCC
TCCTGTTTGAAGACCGACAGCCCAATGATCTCGCCGTCGATGTAGGCGCCGAATGCCACGGCATCTCGCA
ACCGTTCAGCGAACGCCTCCATGGGCTTTTTCTCCTCGTGCTCGTAAACGGACCCGAACATCTCTGGAGC
TTTCTTCAGGGCCGACAATCGGATCTCGCGGAAATCCTGCACGTCGGCCGCTCCAAGCCGTCGAATCTGA
GCCTTAATCACAATTGTCAATTTTAATCCTCTGTTTATCGGCAGTTCGTAGAGCGCGCCGTGCGTCCCGA
GCGATACTGAGCGAAGCAAGTGCGTCGAGCAGTGCCCGCTTGTTCCTGAAATGCCAGTAAAGCGCTGGCT
GCTGAACCCCCAGCCGGAACTGACCCCACAAGGCCCTAGCGTTTGCAATGCACCAGGTCATCATTGACCC
AGGCGTGTTCCACCAGGCCGCTGCCTCGCAACTCTTCGCAGGCTTCGCCGACCTGCTCGCGCCACTTCTT
CACGCGGGTGGAATCCGATCCGCACATGAGGCGGAAGGTTTCCAGCTTGAGCGGGTACGGCTCCCGGTGC
GAGCTGAAATAGTCGAACATCCGTCGGGCCGTCGGCGACAGCTTGCGGTACTTCTCCCATATGAATTTCG
TGTAGTGGTCGCCAGCAAACAGCACGACGATTTCCTCGTCGATCAGGACCTGGCAACGGGACGTTTTCTT
GCCACGGTCCAGGACGCGGAAGCGGTGCAGCAGCGACACCGATTCCAGGTGCCCAACGCGGTCGGACGTG
AAGCCCATCGCCGTCGCCTGTAGGCGCGACAGGCATTCCTCGGCCTTCGTGTAATACCGGCCATTGATCG
ACCAGCCCAGGTCCTGGCAAAGCTCGTAGAACGTGAAGGTGATCGGCTCGCCGATAGGGGTGCGCTTCGC
GTACTCCAACACCTGCTGCCACACCAGTTCGTCATCGTCGGCCCGCAGCTCGACGCCGGTGTAGGTGATC
TTCACGTCCTTGTTGACGTGGAAAATGACCTTGTTTTGCAGCGCCTCGCGCGGGATTTTCTTGTTGCGCG
TGGTGAACAGGGCAGAGCGGGCCGTGTCGTTTGGCATCGCTCGCATCGTGTCCGGCCACGGCGCAATATC
GAACAAGGAAAGCTGCATTTCCTTGATCTGCTGCTTCGTGTGTTTCAGCAACGCGGCCTGCTTGGCCTCG
CTGACCTGTTTTGCCAGGTCCTCGCCGGCGGTTTTTCGCTTCTTGGTCGTCATAGTTCCTCGCGTGTCGA
TGGTCATCGACTTCGCCAAACCTGCCGCCTCCTGTTCGAGACGACGCGAACGCTCCACGGCGGCCGATGG
CGCGGGCAGGGCAGGGGGAGCCAGTTGCACGCTGTCGCGCTCGATCTTGGCCGTAGCTTGCTGGACCATC
GAGCCGACGGACTGGAAGGTTTCGCGGGGCGCACGCATGACGGTGCGGCTTGCGATGGTTTCGGCATCCT
CGGCGGAAAACCCCGCGTCGATCAGTTCTTGCCTGTATGCCTTCCGGTCAAACGTCCGATTCATTCACCC
TCCTTGCGGGATTGCCCCGACTCACGCCGGGGCAATGTGCCCTTATTCCTGATTTGACCCGCCTGGTGCC
TTGGTGTCCAGATAATCCACCTTATCGGCAATGAAGTCGGTCCCGTAGACCGTCTGGCCGTCCTTCTCGT
ACTTGGTATTCCGAATCTTGCCCTGCACGAATACCAGCGACCCCTTGCCCAAATACTTGCCGTGGGCCTC
GGCCTGAGAGCCAAAACACTTGATGCGGAAGAAGTCGGTGCGCTCCTGCTTGTCGCCGGCATCGTTGCGC
CACATCTAGGTACTAAAACAATTCATCCAGTAAAATATAATATTTTATTTTCTCCCAATCAGGCTTGATC
CCCAGTAAGTCAAAAAATAGCTCGACATACTGTTCTTCCCCGATATCCTCCCTGATCGACCGGACGCAGA
AGGCAATGTCATACCACTTGTCCGCCCTGCCGCTTCTCCCAAGATCAATAAAGCCACTTACTTTGCCATC
TTTCACAAAGATGTTGCTGTCTCCCAGGTCGCCGTGGGAAAAGACAAGTTCCTCTTCGGGCTTTTCCGTC
TTTAAAAAATCATACAGCTCGCGCGGATCTTTAAATGGAGTGTCTTCTTCCCAGTTTTCGCAATCCACAT
CGGCCAGATCGTTATTCAGTAAGTAATCCAATTCGGCTAAGCGGCTGTCTAAGCTATTCGTATAGGGACA
ATCCGATATGTCGATGGAGTGAAAGAGCCTGATGCACTCCGCATACAGCTCGATAATCTTTTCAGGGCTT
TGTTCATCTTCATACTCTTCCGAGCAAAGGACGCCATCGGCCTCACTCATGAGCAGATTGCTCCAGCCAT
CATGCCGTTCAAAGTGCAGGACCTTTGGAACAGGCAGCTTTCCTTCCAGCCATAGCATCATGTCCTTTTC
CCGTTCCACATCATAGGTGGTCCCTTTATACCGGCTGTCCGTCATTTTTAAATATAGGTTTTCATTTTCT
CCCACCAGCTTATATACCTTAGCAGGAGACATTCCTTCCGTATCTTTTACGCAGCGGTATTTTTCGATCA
GTTTTTTCAATTCCGGTGATATTCTCATTTTAGCCATTTATTATTTCCTTCCTCTTTTCTACAGTATTTA
AAGATACCCCAAGAAGCTAATTATAACAAGACGAACTCCAATTCACTGTTCCTTGCATTCTAAAACCTTA
AATACCAGAAAACAGCTTTTTCAAAGTTGTTTTCAAAGTTGGCGTATAACATAGTATCGACGGAGCCGAT
TTTGAAACCACAATTATGGGTGATGCTGCCAACTTACTGATTTAGTGTATGATGGTGTTTTTGAGGTGCT
CCAGTGGCTTCTGTGTCTATCAGCTGTCCCTCCTGTTCAGCTACTGACGGGGTGGTGCGTAACGGCAAAA
GCACCGCCGGACATCAGCGCTATCTCTGCTCTCACTGCCGTAAAACATGGCAACTGCAGTTCACTTACAC
CGCTTCTCAACCCGGTACGCACCAGAAAATCATTGATATGGCCATGAATGGCGTTGGATGCCGGGCAACA
GCCCGCATTATGGGCGTTGGCCTCAACACGATTTTACGTCACTTAAAAAACTCAGGCCGCAGTCGGTAAC
CTCGCGCATACAGCCGGGCAGTGACGTCATCGTCTGCGCGGAAATGGACGAACAGTGGGGCTATGTCGGG
GCTAAATCGCGCCAGCGCTGGCTGTTTTACGCGTATGACAGTCTCCGGAAGACGGTTGTTGCGCACGTAT
TCGGTGAACGCACTATGGCGACGCTGGGGCGTCTTATGAGCCTGCTGTCACCCTTTGACGTGGTGATATG
GATGACGGATGGCTGGCCGCTGTATGAATCCCGCCTGAAGGGAAAGCTGCACGTAATCAGCAAGCGATAT
ACGCAGCGAATTGAGCGGCATAACCTGAATCTGAGGCAGCACCTGGCACGGCTGGGACGGAAGTCGCTGT
CGTTCTCAAAATCGGTGGAGCTGCATGACAAAGTCATCGGGCATTATCTGAACATAAAACACTATCAATA
AGTTGGAGTCATTACCCAATTATGATAGAATTTACAAGCTATAAGGTTATTGTCCTGGGTTTCAAGCATT
AGTCCATGCAAGTTTTTATGCTTTGCCCATTCTATAGATATATTGATAAGCGCGCTGCCTATGCCTTGCC
CCCTGAAATCCTTACATACGGCGATATCTTCTATATAAAAGATATATTATCTTATCAGTATTGTCAATAT
ATTCAAGGCAATCTGCCTCCTCATCCTCTTCATCCTCTTCGTCTTGGTAGCTTTTTAAATATGGCGCTTC
ATAGAGTAATTCTGTAAAGGTCCAATTCTCGTTTTCATACCTCGGTATAATCTTACCTATCACCTCAAAT
GGTTCGCTGGGTTTATCGCACCCCCGAACACGAGCACGGCACCCGCGACCACTATGCCAAGAATGCCCAA
GGTAAAAATTGCCGGCCCCGCCATGAAGTCCGTGAATGCCCCGACGGCCGAAGTGAAGGGCAGGCCGCCA
CCCAGGCCGCCGCCCTCACTGCCCGGCACCTGGTCGCTGAATGTCGATGCCAGCACCTGCGGCACGTCAA
TGCTTCCGGGCGTCGCGCTCGGGCTGATCGCCCATCCCGTTACTGCCCCGATCCCGGCAATGGCAAGGAC
TGCCAGCGCTGCCATTTTTGGGGTGAGGCCGTTCGCGGCCGAGGGGCGCAGCCCCTGGGGGGATGGGAGG
CCCGCGTTAGCGGGCCGGGAGGGTTCGAGAAGGGGGGGCACCCCCCTTCGGCGTGCGCGGTCACGCGCAC
AGGGCGCAGCCCTGGTTAAAAACAAGGTTTATAAATATTGGTTTAAAAGCAGGTTAAAAGACAGGTTAGC
GGTGGCCGAAAAACGGGCGGAAACCCTTGCAAATGCTGGATTTTCTGCCTGTGGACAGCCCCTCAAATGT
CAATAGGTGCGCCCCTCATCTGTCAGCACTCTGCCCCTCAAGTGTCAAGGATCGCGCCCCTCATCTGTCA
GTAGTCGCGCCCCTCAAGTGTCAATACCGCAGGGCACTTATCCCCAGGCTTGTCCACATCATCTGTGGGA
AACTCGCGTAAAATCAGGCGTTTTCGCCGATTTGCGAGGCTGGCCAGCTCCACGTCGCCGGCCGAAATCG
AGCCTGCCCCTCATCTGTCAACGCCGCGCCGGGTGAGTCGGCCCCTCAAGTGTCAACGTCCGCCCCTCAT
CTGTCAGTGAGGGCCAAGTTTTCCGCGAGGTATCCACAACGCCGGCGGCCGCGGTGTCTCGCACACGGCT
TCGACGGCGTTTCTGGCGCGTTTGCAGGGCCATAGACGGCCGCCAGCCCAGCGGCGAGGGCAACCAGCCC
GGTGAGCGTCGCAAAGGCGCTCGGTCTTGCCTTGCTCGTCGGTGATGTACTTCACCAGCTCCGCGAAGTC
GCTCTTCTTGATGGAGCGCATGGGGACGTGCTTGGCAATCACGCGCACCCCCCGGCCGTTTTAGCGGCTA
AAAAAGTCATGGCTCTGCCCTCGGGCGGACCACGCCCATCATGACCTTGCCAAGCTCGTCCTGCTTCTCT
TCGATCTTCGCCAGCAGGGCGAGGATCGTGGCATCACCGAACCGCGCCGTGCGCGGGTCGTCGGTGAGCC
AGAGTTTCAGCAGGCCGCCCAGGCGGCCCAGGTCGCCATTGATGCGGGCCAGCTCGCGGACGTGCTCATA
GTCCACGACGCCCGTGATTTTGTAGCCCTGGCCGACGGCCAGCAGGTAGGCCGACAGGCTCATGCCGGCC
GCCGCCGCCTTTTCCTCAATCGCTCTTCGTTCGTCTGGAAGGCAGTACACCTTGATAGGTGGGCTGCCCT
TCCTGGTTGGCTTGGTTTCATCAGCCATCCGCTTGCCCTCATCTGTTACGCCGGCGGTAGCCGGCCAGCC
TCGCAGAGCAGGATTCCCGTTGAGCACCGCCAGGTGCGAATAAGGGACAGTGAAGAAGGAACACCCGCTC
GCGGGTGGGCCTACTTCACCTATCCTGCCCGGCTGACGCCGTTGGATACACCAAGGAAAGTCTACACGAA
CCCTTTGGCAAAATCCTGTATATCGTGCGAAAAAGGATGGATATACCGAAAAAATCGCTATAATGACCCC
GAAGCAGGGTTATGCAGCGGAAAAGCGCCACGCTTCCCGAAGGGAGAAAGGCGGACAGGTATCCGGTAAG
CGGCAGGGTCGGAACAGGAGAGCGCACGAGGGAGCTTCCAGGGGGAAACGCCTGGTATCTTTATAGTCCT
GTCGGGTTTCGCCACCTCTGACTTGAGCGTCGATTTTTGTGATGCTCGTCAGGGGGGCGGAGCCTATGGA
AAAACGCCAGCAACGCGGCCTTTTTACGGTTCCTGGCCTTTTGCTGGCCTTTTGCTCACATGTTCTTTCC
TGCGTTATCCCCTGATTCTGTGGATAACCGTATTACCGCCTTTGAGTGAGCTGATACCGCTCGCCGCAGC
CGAACGACCGAGCGCAGCGAGTCAGTGAGCGAGGAAGCGGAAGAGCGCCAGAAGGCCGCCAGAGAGGCCG
AGCGCGGCCGTGAGGCTTGGACGCTAGGGCAGGGCATGAAAAAGCCCGTAGCGGGCTGCTACGGGCGTCT
GACGCGGTGGAAAGGGGGAGGGGATGTTGTCTACATGGCTCTGCTGTAGTGAGTGGGTTGCGCTCCGGCA
GCGGTCCTGATCAATCGTCACCCTTTCTCGGTCCTTCAACGTTCCTGACAACGAGCCTCCTTTTCGCCAA
TCCATCGACAATCACCGCGAGTCCCTGCTCGAACGCTGCGTCCGGACCGGCTTCGTCGAAGGCGTCTATC
GCGGCCCGCAACAGCGGCGAGAGCGGAGCCTGTTCAACGGTGCCGCCGCGCTCGCCGGCATCGCTGTCGC
CGGCCTGCTCCTCAAGCACGGCCCCAACAGTGAAGTAGCTGATTGTCATCAGCGCATTGACGGCGTCCCC
GGCCGAAAAACCCGCCTCGCAGAGGAAGCGAAGCTGCGCGTCGGCCGTTTCCATCTGCGGTGCGCCCGGT
CGCGTGCCGGCATGGATGCGCGCGCCATCGCGGTAGGCGAGCAGCGCCTGCCTGAAGCTGCGGGCATTCC
CGATCAGAAATGAGCGCCAGTCGTCGTCGGCTCTCGGCACCGAATGCGTATGATTCTCCGCCAGCATGGC
TTCGGCCAGTGCGTCGAGCAGCGCCCGCTTGTTCCTGAAGTGCCAGTAAAGCGCCGGCTGCTGAACCCCC
AACCGTTCCGCCAGTTTGCGTGTCGTCAGACCGTCTACGCCGACCTCGTTCAACAGGTCCAGGGCGGCAC
GGATCACTGTATTCGGCTGCAACTTTGTCATGCTTGACACTTTATCACTGATAAACATAATATGTCCACC
AACTTATCAGTGATAAAGAATCCGCGCGTTCAATCGGACCAGCGGAGGCTGGTCCGGAGGCCAGACGTGA
AACCCAACATACCCCTGATCGTAATTCTGAGCACTGTCGCGCTCGACGCTGTCGGCATCGGCCTGATTAT
GCCGGTGCTGCCGGGCCTCCTGCGCGATCTGGTTCACTCGAACGACGTCACCGCCCACTATGGCATTCTG
CTGGCGCTGTATGCGTTGGTGCAATTTGCCTGCGCACCTGTGCTGGGCGCGCTGTCGGATCGTTTCGGGC
GGCGGCCAATCTTGCTCGTCTCGCTGGCCGGCGCCAGATCTGGGGAACCCTGTGGTTGGCATGCACATAC
AAATGGACGAACGGATAAACCTTTTCACGCCCTTTTAAATATCCGATTATTCTAATAAACGCTCTTTTCT
CTTAGGTTTACCCGCCAATATATCCTGTCAAACACTGATAGTTTAAACTGAAGGCGGGAAACGACAATCT
GATCATGAGCGGAGAATTAAGGGAGTCACGTTATGACCCCCGCCGATGACGCGGGACAAGCCGTTTTACG
TTTGGAACTGACAGAACCGCAACGTTGAAGGAGCCACTCAGCCAATTCCCATCTTGAAAGAAATATAGTT
TAAATATTTATTGATAAAATAACAAGTCAGGTATTATAGTCCAAGCAAAAACATAAATTTATTGATGCAA
GTTTAAATTCAGAAATATTTCAATAACTGATTATATCAGCTGGTACATTGCCGTAGATGAAAGACTGAGT
GCGATATTATGTGTAATACATAAATTGATGATATAGCTAGCTTAGCTCATCGGGGGATCCTCTAGAGCTT
GGCGTAATCATGGTCATAGCTGTTTCCTGTGTGAAATTGTTATCCGCTCACAATTCCACACAACATACGA
GCCGGAAGCATAAAGTGTAAAGCCTGGGGTGCCTAATGAGTGAGCTAACTCACATTAATTGCGTTGCGCT
CACTGCCCGCTTTCCAGTCGGGAAACCTGTCGTGCCAGCTGCATTAATGAATCGGCCAACGCGCGGGGAG
AGGCGGTTTGCGTATTGGGCCAAAGACAAAAGGGCGACATTCAACCGATTGAGGGAGG
[35 nt withheld, positions 10941-10975]
T
[62 nt withheld, positions 10977-11038]
A
[41 nt withheld, positions 11040-11080]
A
[161 nt withheld, positions 11082-11242]
TCCCTCAGAGC
[82 nt withheld, positions 11254-11335]
GACAGGAGGCCCGATCTAGTAACATAGATGACACCGCGCGCGATAATTTATCCTAGTTTGCGCGCTATAT
TTTGTTTTCTATCGCGTATTAAATGTATAATTGCGGGACTCTAATCATAAAAACCCATCTCATAAATAAC
GTCATGCATTACATGTTAATTATTACATGCTTAACGTAATTCAACAGAAATTATATGATAATCATCGCAA
GACCGGCAACAGGATTCAATCTTAAGAAACTTTATTGCCAAATGTTTGAACGATCGGGGATCATCCGGGT
CTGTGGCGGGAACTCCACGAAAATATCCGAACGCAGCAAGATATCGCGGTGCATCTCGGTCTTGCCTGGG
CAGTCGCCGCCGACGCCGTTGATGTGGACGCCGGGCCCGATCATATTGTCGCTCAGGATCGTGGCGTTGT
GCTTGTCGGCCGTTGCTGTCGTAATGATATCGGCACCTTCGACCGCCTGTTCCGCAGAGATCCCGTGGGC
GAAGAACTCCAGCATGAGATCCCCGCGCTGGAGGATCATCCAGCCGGCGTCCCGGAAAACGATTCCGAAG
CCCAACCTTTCATAGAAGGCGGCGGTGGAATCGAAATCTCGTGATGGCAGGTTGGGCGTCGCTTGGTCGG
TCATTTCGAACCCCAGAGTCCCGCTCAGAAGAACTCGTCAAGAAGGCGATAGAAGGCGATGCGCTGCGAA
TCGGGAGCGGCGATACCGTAAAGCACGAGGAAGCGGTCAGCCCATTCGCCGCCAAGCTCTTCAGCAATAT
CACGGGTAGCCAACGCTATGTCCTGATAGCGGTCCGCCACACCCAGCCGGCCACAGTCGATGAATCCAGA
AAAGCGGCCATTTTCCACCATGATATTCGGCAAGCAGGCATCGCCATGGGTCACGACGAGATCATCGCCG
TCGGGCATGCGCGCCTTGAGCCTGGCGAACAGTTCGGCTGGCGCGAGCCCCTGATGCTCTTCGTCCAGAT
CATCCTGATCGACAAGACCGGCTTCCATCCGAGTACGTGCTCGCTCGATGCGATGTTTCGCTTGGTGGTC
GAATGGGCAGGTAGCCGGATCAAGCGTATGCAGCCGCCGCATTGCATCAGCCATGATGGATACTTTCTCG
GCAGGAGCAAGGTGAGATGACAGGAGATCCTGCCCCGGCACTTCGCCCAATAGCAGCCAGTCCCTTCCCG
CTTCAGTGACAACGTCGAGCACAGCTGCGCAAGGAACGCCCGTCGTGGCCAGCCACGATAGCCGCGCTGC
CTCGTCCTGCAGTTCATTCAGGGCACCGGACAGGTCGGTCTTGACAAAAAGAACCGGGCGCCCCTGCGCT
GACAGCCGGAACACGGCGGCATCAGAGCAGCCGATTGTCTGTTGTGCCCAGTCATAGCCGAATAGCCTCT
CCACCCAAGCGGCCGGAGAACCTGCGTGCAATCCATCTTGTTCAATCATGCGAAACGATCCAGATCCGGT
GCAGATTATTTGGATTGAGAGTGAATATGAGACTCTAATTGGATACCGAGGGGAATTTATGGAACGTCAG
TGGAGCATTTTTGACAAGAAATATTTGCTAGCTGATAGTGACCTTAGGCGACTTTTGAACGCGCAATAAT
GGTTTCTGACGTATGTGCTTAGCTCATTAAACTCCAGAAACCCGCGGCTGAGTGGCTCCTTCAACGTTGC
GGTTCTGTCAGTTCCAAACGTAAAACGGCTTGTCCCGCGTCATCGGCGGGGGTCATAACGTGACTCCCTT
AATTCTCCGCTCATGATCTTGATCCCCTGCGCCATCAGATCCTTGGCGGCAAGAAAGCCATCCAGTTTAC
TTTGCAGGGCTTCCCAACCTTACCAGAGGGCGCCCCAGCTGGCAATTCCGGTTCGCTTGCTGTCCATAAA
ACCGCCCAGTCTAGCTATCGCCATGTAAGCCCACTGCAAGCTACCTGCTTTCTCTTTGCGCTTGCGTTTT
CCCTTGTCCAGATAGCCCAGTAGCTGACATTCATCCGGGGTCAGCACCGTTTCTGCGGACTGGCTTTCTA
CGTGTTCCGCTTCCTTTAGCAGCCCTTGCGCCCTGAGTGCTTGCGGCAGCGTGAAGCTTGCATGCCTGCA
GGTCGACTCTAGAGCCCGGGTACCACAAGTTTGTACAAAAAAGCAGGCTCCGCGGCCGCCCCCTTCACCT
CATCATCTTTCACGAACTCGTTACCGTTTTACTTAAATGAAATAATTCTTAGATTTTTTTTTCCGTTCTT
GTAGATTTTCTAGGTAAAAAAATAATCTCATTTGCTCTAGATATGTTACAAAACATTTTCTATCAAATCA
TTTTTCTATCTACAAGAAGAAGAAGAAGAAAAATACTAATTAATAAATGAATATTTGTCTACTATTAGAA
AACTTTTATCTGCAGTAAACTACTTCAAAATTATTTGATGTCATGTAATCTACTTCAAAATTTACGCCAA
AAGAACACGAAATTTACATGCGCTGTAACAAAAAAGTTACCCAATCATGAAAGCAAGAATCGAAGAGAAA
AATTATTTAAAAAGCAAAAAGAAAACAGTAAGAAAAAGGAAAGGGAATAATGGAACAAAAATGAAAAAAA
ATTGGAAGGATGAAATTAATCGAAAGCAGCTCATCCGATTCCCCTGAGGCGATTATGGTGTCTCCTCCTT
CTCACTCTCGCTCTTAGTAGTAGTCTTTCTTCTCCGATCGCCGACTAACCTCCGGAGCTTTCTTCGGCGG
TCTCTCCTCTCTGTTTTCTACTTGAGGTTTCTCTCTTCTCTTACTTTTTTTATTCTTTGTGCATATCTCT
CTTCTCTTACTTTACTCACCAAATTTCTAGGAATACTTTTTCTCCTGAGATTTGGGCTTTTAATTTAGCT
TAATTCTTCTGTTAAGTAGAAATATATCATGGCGAATCTATGAAATTATTTCTTCTGTTAAGTAGACATT
GAAATTTGTTACAATGGCGAATCGTGTTTTTTTTTTGGTCTGTCTCCATTTTTTGGTATTGTCTCTAAGA
AAATAAGACGTTTGTGGTATTTAGTTTATTAGGCGAATTGGATTTGTTGAAGCATGGATAACTTGTATCT
TAATCCCTTGGGGTTAGTTAGATGAATTGAATGGTCGAGGGACCATTTTGCTTTTTCATGGGAAACCCTG
GCTGAGGGGACCGTGATTGGGATCGAAACCTAACTTGCTGTCTCATTTTGTTAGTTCAATCTTTATTGCT
GGAGATAGATCCCTTTCATTGGCTTAGCTTGGTGCCGTTTTCTTTGACATATACTTAATTCAATATGTGT
GTATCTGTAGACTCAATAGTAAGCTTTAGATTAACCCTTTATTTCATTTAAACCTTAGCTAAGAACTTTC
TGCAAGTACAAAGAAGGAATGGGTAGGGAAGGGTTTGCAATTATGATGGCTATAGGGTTTTAATTGACTT
GTTGAAGTCGTGTTCTTTAACAAGTTGTTGATTTTCTGGGCAATCTGATTTGAGGAGTGTGGGACCAGTT
GGAATAAATGCCACTTAGTTTTTGTGTGATGGAGAGCACAAGAGGGAGCTAAGAAAAGTAATACCCTTTC
TCTTGCCCTTTTTGTTGGTCTGGGTGAAACATAGCAAGGTTTCTCTTGCTGAGGTTATTGATAAACGGGT
GAGTTAAATAAAAACGTTGATCAGCAGTGTGTGGTGCTTGGAATTCATAAGGTTTTTCTTCTTTCTTATG
CTTTTGGTAGTTAATGGTATTGTCTATTAGGTATCTGTTTGGGTTGCCAGCGTTATTTATAGGCTTGACA
AGTTTTCTCTTATTTTTGATGTTTGGCTTTCATTTACAATCACTAGTTCTGCAAACTTATGGTTGTTTCA
GTTTTTGTTACTCTGGCTTTTGGTGATAGGTCTATGAAATCAACCCACATCTTGAATGGACTGCAACATG
GTATCTTCGTTCCCGTGGGACTGGGAGAATTTGATCATGTCCAATCAGTCGAAGACTGAAAATGAAAAAA
AACAGCAATCTACTGAGTGGGAATTTGAAAAAGGTGAAGGAATTGAATCTATAGTTCCAGATTTCTTAGG
CTTTGAGAAAGTCAGTAGTGGCTCTGCTACTAGTTTCTGGCACACTGCCGTATCAAAAAGCTCGCAGTCG
ACCTCTATCAACTCATCATCTCCCGAGGACAAACGATGCAATCTTGCATCACAAAGTTCCCCTGGAGATT
CTTCCAGCAACATAGATTTTCTCCAGGTGAAACCATCCACAGCTCTCGAGGTACCTATTGCCTCAGCTGA
ATCAGATCTTTGTTTGAAACTAGGAAAGCGGACATACTCTGAAGAATTTTGGGGTAGGAACAATAATGAC
CTTTCAGCGGTTTCTATGAATTTGTTGACTCCATCTGTTGTTGCTCGGAAGAAAACCAAATCGTGTGGTC
AGAGCATGCAAGTTCCGCGTTGCCAAATTGATGGCTGTGAGCTGGATCTCTCATCTTCTAAGGATTATCA
TCGCAAGCATAGAGTCTGCGAAACGCATTCAAAGTGCCCAAAAGTTGTTGTGAGTGGCCTGGAACGTCGT
TTCTGCCAACAGTGTAGCAGGTAAACCATGATTATTGTTCTGACTGCATTCTCTTTACTGCAAAATGCTA
GTTCTGTTTAGTCGTCCAGCAATAACTTTAACATGCCCTAATGTTATGGTAGAGAATTGATTTCTTTTCT
AATGTTCAGGTTCCATGCTGTCTCAGAATTTGATGAAAAGAAACGAAGCTGCCGCAAACGTCTTTCTCAT
CATAATGCAAGGCGTCGCAAGCCACAAGGAGTATTTCCACTGAATTCAGAGAGGGTGTTCGGTAAGAACC
TACACTACACAAGTTGATATTAGCAATGTCTCTTCAGGATCTTTCCATCTGTCAATTCTCTCTTTCTCTA
TCACACACACCAACAACGAATTTTTTGCTTTTACAGATCGAAGACAGCATACAAGTATGTTGTGGAATGG
GTTGTCCCTTAACACGAGATCTGAAGAAAAGTATACATGGGGTACCACTTATGAGACAAAGCCTACACAG
ATGGAAAGCGGCTTTACTCTGAGCTTCCAGAGAGGTAATGGCTCTGAGGACCAACTGTTTACTGGTAGCA
CCCTCTCTTTCTCTGCGTTTCAAACATCTGGTGGGTTCTCAGCAGGGAAATCCAACATTCAACTTCCAGA
CAAAGGTTGATATCTTCACTTCTTTACCACATCTTGTATTTGTTGTGCATATTTGCTGATGGATTGGCCT
TTTTTAGATCTCTGGTTTTGAAACTGAGTAATATGTTTTGGCAGGTGTGGGAGAATGCTCAGGAGGCCTC
CATGAATCTCATGATTTCTACAGTGCTCTCTCTCTTCTGTCAACTACTTCGGATTCACAAGGGATCAAAC
ACACTCCCGTGGCCGAACCACCGCCAATATTTGGCACTTTCCCTAGTCATTTCATCGCAAAGGGTGGGCG
CGCCGACCCAGCTTTC
