>Addgene plasmid #27406 | pSPL10p::SPL10-GFP | addgene partial sequence | sequence record 33761 | 27406 with pBOB-F1 (CCGGGTACCACAAGTT)
TCATCATCTTTCACGAACTCGTTACCGTTTTACTTAAATGAAATAATTCTTAGATTTTTTTTTCCGTTCT
TGTAGATTTTCTAGGTAAAAAAATAATCTCATTTGCTCTAGATATGTTACAAAACATTTTCTATCAAATC
ATTTTTCTATCTACAAGAAGAAGAAGAAGAAAAATACTAATTAATAAATGAATATTTGTCTACTATTAGA
AAACTTTTATCTGCAGTAAACTACTTCAAAATTATTTGATGTCATGTAATCTACTTCAAAATTTACGCCA
AAAGAACACGAAATTTACATGCGCTGTAACAAAAAAGTTACCCAATCATGAAAGCAAGAATCGAAGAGAA
AAATTATTTAAAAAGCAAAAAGAAAACAGTAAGAAAAAGGAAAGGGAATAATGGAACAAAAATGAAAAAA
AATTGGAAGGATGAAATTAATCGAAAGCAGCTCATCCGATTCCCCTGAGGCGATTATGGTGTCTCCTCCT
TCTCACTCTCGCTCTTAGTAGTAGTCTTTCTTCTCCGATCGCCGACTAACCTCCGGAGCTTTCTTCGGCG
GTCTCTCCTCTCTGTTTTCTACTTGAGGTTTCTCTCTTCTCTTACTTTTTTTATTCTTTGTGCATATCTC
TCTTCTCTTACTTTACTCACCAAATTTCTAGGAATACTTTTTCTCCTGAGATTTGGGCTTTTAATTTAGC
TTAATTCTTCTGTTAAGTAGAAATATATCATGGCGAATCTATGAAATTATTTCTTCTGTTAAGTAGACAT
TGAAATTTGTTACAATGGCGAATCGTG
