>Addgene plasmid #27406 | pSPL10p::SPL10-GFP | addgene partial sequence | sequence record 33762 | 27406 with GFPfusionREV (CTCCACTGACAGAAAATTTG)
TTGGGACAACTCCAGTGAAAAGTTCTTCTCCTTTACTAGTCAGATCTACCATCTCGAGCACCACTTTGTA
CAAGAAAGCTGGGTCGGCGCGCCCACCCTTTGCGATGAAATGACTAGGGAAAGTGCCAAATATTGGCGGT
GGTTCGGCCACGGGAGTGTGTTTGATCCCTTGTGAATCCGAAGTAGTTGACAGAAGAGAGAGAGCACTGT
AGAAATCATGAGATTCATGGAGGCCTCCTGAGCATTCTCCCACACCTGCCAAAACATATTACTCAGTTTC
AAAACCAGAGATCTAAAAAAGGCCAATCCATCAGCAAATATGCACAACAAATACAAGATGTGGTAAAGAA
GTGAAGATATCAACCTTTGTCTGGAAGTTGAATGTTGGATTTCCCTGCTGAGAACCCACCAGATGTTTGA
AACGCAGAGAAAGAGAGGGTGCTACCAGTAAACAGTTGGTCCTCAGAGCCATTACCTCTCTGGAAGCTCA
GAGTAAAGCCGCTTTCCATCTGTGTAGGCTTTGTCTCATAAGTGGTACCCCATGTATACTTTTCTTCAGA
TCTCGTGTTAAGGGACAACCCATTCCACAACATACTTGTATGCTGTCTTCGATCTGTAAAAGCAAAAAAT
TCGTTGTTGGTGTGTGTGATAGAGAAAGAGAGAATTGACAGATGGAA
